Addgene plasmid #238321: pBB3-ScVip1-536-1107-E991A
Purpose: ScVip1-536-1107-E991A protein expression in insect cells
Depositing lab: Michael Hothorn. Depositing organization: University of Geneva. Publication: A small signaling domain controls PPIP5K phosphatase activity in phosphate homeostasis. Raia P, Lee K, Bartsch SM, Rico-Resendiz F, Portugal-Calisto D, Vadas O, Panse VG, Fiedler D, Hothorn M. Nat Commun. 2025 Feb 19;16(1):1753. doi: 10.1038/s41467-025-56937-0. PubMed 39966396.
Backbone
  Vector backbone: pBB3
  Vector type: Insect Expression
Growth in bacteria
  Bacterial resistance: Gentamicin, 10 μg/mL
  Growth temperature: 37°C
  Growth strain: DH5alpha
  Copy number: High Copy
Gene/Insert
  Gene/Insert name: VIP1 (alt name: PPIP5K)
  Species: S. cerevisiae (budding yeast)
  Insert size (bp): 1716
  Mutation: ScVip1-536-1107-E991A
  Entrez Gene: VIP1 (a.k.a. YLR410W)
  Tag / fusion protein: His10-Tag, Twin-Strep-tag, TEV (N terminal on backbone)
  Cloning method: Gibson Cloning
Terms and licenses: Academic/Nonprofit Terms; Industry Terms: Not Available to Industry
How to cite: pBB3-ScVip1-536-1107-E991A was a gift from Michael Hothorn (Addgene plasmid # 238321 ; http://n2t.net/addgene:238321 ; RRID:Addgene_238321)
