[The description below was written by a language model from this plasmid's Addgene catalogue record and pLannotate feature annotations shown in this document.]
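Description:
pBB3-ScVip1-536-1107-E991A is a baculovirus transfer (donor) plasmid built on the pBB3 backbone for producing a fragment of the budding yeast inositol pyrophosphate enzyme Vip1 (PPIP5K, YLR410W) in insect cells. It is about 6 kb and replicates in E. coli from a high-copy ColE1/pUC-type origin. Selection is by gentamicin, through the aacC1 acetyltransferase gene driven by a class 1 integron Pc promoter. The expression cassettes and the gentamicin marker lie between the Tn7L and Tn7R ends of a mini-Tn7 element. This arrangement allows Tn7-mediated transposition of the payload into a baculovirus bacmid for generating recombinant virus. A single loxP site is also present, of the kind used for Cre-mediated fusion with other plasmids in multigene baculovirus systems, although the record does not say it is used here.

The 1716 bp insert encodes Vip1 residues 536–1107 with an E991A substitution. It sits downstream of the strong, very late polyhedrin promoter and is terminated by an SV40 polyadenylation signal. The backbone adds an N-terminal His10 tag and Twin-Strep-tag followed by a TEV protease site, allowing affinity purification and subsequent tag removal. The annotation software detected only a short tag/TEV-like fragment in this region. Oriented divergently, a baculoviral p10 promoter drives EYFP with an HSV TK polyadenylation signal, providing a fluorescent reporter that can be used to monitor infection. The small SET1 and large T antigen fragment calls are probably incidental matches near the SV40 terminator region. The stated purpose is recombinant expression of this mutant Vip1 fragment in insect cells, and the associated study concerns control of PPIP5K phosphatase activity in phosphate homeostasis.
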