Features (pLannotate 1.2.2; 15 found; start..end, strand, type, name):
      1..589     -  rep_origin     ori: high-copy-number ColE1/pMB1/pBR322/pUC origin of replication
    779..944     +  mobile_element Tn7L: mini-Tn7 element (left end of the Tn7 transposon) Tn7
    987..1036    -  CDS            SET1 (fragment): solubility-enhancement tag derived from T7 phage gene 10B
   1065..1199    -  polyA_signal   SV40 poly(A) signal: SV40 polyadenylation signal
   1222..1305    -  CDS            large T antigen (fragment): large T antigen from SV40 (simian virus 40)
   1391..3106    -  CDS            VIP1 (fragment): VIP1_YEAST - Experimental evidence at protein level: Swiss-Prot protein existence level 1. Bifunctional inositol kinase that acts in concert with the IP6K kinases to synthesize the diphosphate group-containing inositol pyrophosphates diphosphoinositol pentakisphosphate, PP-InsP5, and bis- diphosphoinositol tetrakisphosphate, (PP)2-InsP4 (PubMed:17412958). Phosphorylates inositol hexakisphosphate (InsP6) at positions 1 or 3 to produce PP-InsP5 which is in turn phosphorylated by IP6Ks to produce (PP)2-InsP4. Alternatively, phosphorylates at position 1 or 3 PP-InsP5, produced by IP6Ks from InsP6,
   3252..3269    -  CDS            capTEV™ (fragment): composite tag for in vivo biotinylation, TEV protease cleavage, and 6xHis tagging
   3313..3404    -  promoter       polyhedrin promoter: polh from Autographa californica; promoter for the baculovirus polyhedrin gene
   3449..3558    +  promoter       p10 promoter: baculovirus promoter for expression in insect cells
   3600..4316    +  CDS            EYFP: EYFP is a basic (constitutively fluorescent) green/yellow fluorescent protein published in 1996, derived from Aequorea victoria. It is reported to be a very rapidly-maturing weak dimer with high acid sensitivity.
   4408..4456    +  polyA_signal   HSV TK poly(A) signal: herpes simplex virus thymidine kinase polyadenylation signal (Cole and Stacy, 1985)
   4711..4744    -  protein_bind   loxP: Cre-mediated recombination occurs in the 8-bp core sequence (GCATACAT). Cre recombinase
   4815..4843    +  promoter       Pc promoter: intI1 (promoter lies within the coding sequence); class 1 integron promoter
   5032..5565    +  CDS            GmR: gentamycin acetyltransferase; aacC1; confers resistance to gentamycin
   5632..5855    +  mobile_element Tn7R: mini-Tn7 element (right end of the Tn7 transposon) Tn7
>Addgene plasmid #238321 | pBB3-ScVip1-536-1107-E991A | addgene full sequence | sequence record 475908 | Addgene NGS Result
TTTCCATAGGCTCCGCCCCCCTGACGAGCATCACAAAAATCGACGCTCAAGTCAGAGGTGGCGAAACCCG
ACAGGACTATAAAGATACCAGGCGTTTCCCCCTGGAAGCTCCCTCGTGCGCTCTCCTGTTCCGACCCTGC
CGCTTACCGGATACCTGTCCGCCTTTCTCCCTTCGGGAAGCGTGGCGCTTTCTCATAGCTCACGCTGTAG
GTATCTCAGTTCGGTGTAGGTCGTTCGCTCCAAGCTGGGCTGTGTGCACGAACCCCCCGTTCAGCCCGAC
CGCTGCGCCTTATCCGGTAACTATCGTCTTGAGTCCAACCCGGTAAGACACGACTTATCGCCACTGGCAG
CAGCCACTGGTAACAGGATTAGCAGAGCGAGGTATGTAGGCGGTGCTACAGAGTTCTTGAAGTGGTGGCC
TAACTACGGCTACACTAGAAGAACAGTATTTGGTATCTGCGCTCTGCTGAAGCCAGTTACCTTCGGAAAA
AGAGTTGGTAGCTCTTGATCCGGCAAACAAACCACCGCTGGTAGCGGTGGTTTTTTTGTTTGCAAGCAGC
AGATTACGCGCAGAAAAAAAGGATCTCAAGAAGATCCTTTGATCTTTTCTACGGGGTCTGACGCTCAGTG
GAACGAAAACTCACGTTAAGGGATTTTGGTCATGAGATTATCAAAAAGGATCTTCACCTAGATCCTTTTA
AATTAAAAATGAAGTTTTAAATCAATCTAAAGTATATATGAGTAAACTTGGTCTGACAGTTGACCCAAGT
CAACCGGTTGTGGGCGGACAAAATAGTTGGGAACTGGGAGGGGTGGAAATGGAGTTTTTAAGGATTATTT
AGGGAAGAGTGACAAAATAGATGGGAACTGGGTGTAGCGTCGTAAGCTAATACGAAAATTAAAAATGACA
AAATAGTTTGGAACTAGATTTCACTTATCTGGTTCCAATTAGATGGGTATACCCTAGGGGTTATGATAGT
TATTGCTCAGCGGTGGCAGCAGCCAACTCAGCTTCCTTTCGGGCTTTGTTAGCAGCCGGATCTTCTAGGC
TCAAGCAGTGATCAGATCCAGACATGATAAGATACATTGATGAGTTTGGACAAACCACAACTAGAATGCA
GTGAAAAAAATGCTTTATTTGTGAAATTTGTGATGCTATTGCTTTATTTGTAACCATTATAAGCTGCAAT
AAACAAGTTAACAACAACAATTGCATTCATTTTATGTTTCAGGTTCAGGGGGAGGTGTGGGAGGTTTTTT
AAAGCAAGTAAAACCTCTACAAATGTGGTATGGCTGATTATGATCCTCTAGTACTTCTCGACAAGCTTGT
CGAGACTGCAGGCTCTAGATTCGAAAGTCCGATTCGATCCTACTCGAGTGCGGCCGCTTATGAGGTGATG
TTCACGGGAGTGAACTTTGGAGGCATGATCACACGGGTGAACTTGTTACGCAGCTTCTGCTGCACGTAGT
CCATGTCGAGGTGCTTGGTCAGGGAGATCTTAGGGATGCAAGAGATGTAGTGACGGTCGTCCAATTGCAC
GTCCAGAGGGTCCTGAGTGTGGCAACCGGGAGACATCTTCAGACGGATAGAGTGGGACTTCTGGCCGGAA
GCGTCGGTGGACTCGTACAACTCGAAGGTGATCTGGGACAAGTAGTCCAGTTCGGGCAGAGCGTTGCGAG
CGATCCTCATGGGGATACCGCTTTCGTAGATGATGTTGAGCAGGGTGTAGATGTGGGACGCTTTGGTGAA
GTAAGCCACACAAGCGGGAGTCTCGCGGTTCTTCATGTCGCCGATGTCGTTCAGGATCTGCTTAGCCAGA
GGCAGAGAAGTCAGCAGGCCGATGTCCAGCTTCTCAGCGTCGGAGATACCGTACTCTTTGGGGCAGATGA
AGTCGAACAGGACCTTAGCCAGCTTGTACAGTTCGCGCAGCTGCATGAAACGGGGCTCGTCGAACTGGCT
AGAGGACTTGGGGTTACGAGCGGTTGAGGTCTTTCCAGACTCGAGCACCCAGCCGAGAGAACCCACGGAG
TTGGAGGAGTTCTTGCCGGAGTTGTTCATGGAGTGGGAGTCGATGATCTTGAAGTTGTTCTTGGCCAGGA
CGTTGATGGGGTAACGATCCACCAGGGAGTGAGAACCGAGTTCGTCAGCGATAGCCTCGTTAGGCAGGCC
GGGGTCGAAGATGTTCTCCAAGAACTGACGGTTGTGCAGAGCGTCGTACTTCATGGTGTCGTACAGCTCG
GAGATCTTGGAAGGGTCGACCTTCTCGGCGTTGTTGAACTCTTTGAAAAGCTTGTCCCAACGCTCTTTGA
ACAGGCTGGGGTCCTCAGAGGTGCACCAACGGGTCTGCATGGAGTTCACGTCTTTCTTGGCGAAGTTGTT
ATCCATGATTTTCTTGTGGTAGTTCATCAGCTCGACCACACGCTTGATGACCAGGTAAGGCTCGGGCATC
TTGGAAGGCCAAGCGAATTGAGGAGGAGCCTCTTTGCCCTCGCGCAGCAGGGGCTTCAACTTCTTCTTGA
CTTTGTCCATGAGGTCCTTAGCAGCGTTGGAGTCGTCCAGCAGGTCCTTGCGGATAGAGATCTCGTCGGA
ACCCAGCTCGTCAGCACCGAACAGAGCACGGGTCCAGTACTGAGCAGTGTGCAGCACACGACGCTCGGAG
GAGCTGAAGATCTTGATATTCTGCAGGATGGACTTGTTCAACAGGTCGAAGTCTTGACGCATCTGCTCTC
CCAGCTCGGTAGCCTGGTACTTAGCGGAGTGAGTAGGCTCGCCACCCCACTTCAGGATGAACTGCACCTT
CTCGACCTCGTTCTCTTTGTTCAGCACTGGCTTCAGCTGGATCTTGGTGCCGGGGAAGTTCAGCTTCTTC
TCGAGAGCGTTAGCCAGCACCTTGATCTTAGCGGGGTTGCCAGCCTTCTCGTCCAGAGCGATACGCAGAG
CCTGCAGCACGATCTTCAGATCGTTCACGTTACGGATGACGACTTCCTCTTTGTGACCCTTCAGCAGGGA
GATGAAGATGGGGCTAGTGAAGGAGTGCTTGAACTTTTGCTTAGGAGTACGGTCAGCGTGACGGATGATG
ATGGCGAGGCCCTTGAACACCCATTTGGCACCTTGGAAGTACAGGTTCTCGCCGGAACCGGAGCCCTTTT
CGAATTGAGGGTGGCTCCAAGCAGAACCACCGGATCCGCCACCGGAACCACCACCCTTCTCGAACTGGGG
GTGGGACCAGCTAGCACCGTGGTGGTGATGGTGATGATGATGATGATGCTTCATCCGCGCCCGATGGTGG
GACGGTATGAATAATCCGGAATATTTATAGGTTTTTTTATTACAAAACTGTTACGAAAACAGTAAAATAC
TTATTTATTTGCGAGATGGTTATCATTTTAATTATCTCCATGATCTATTAATATTCCGGAGTAGGTCGCG
AATCGATACTAGTATACGGACCTTTAATTCAACCCAACACAATATATTATAGTTAAATAAGAATTATTAT
CAAATCATTTGTATATTAATTAAAATACTATACTGTAAATTACATTTTATTTACAATCACTCGACGAAGA
CTTGATCACCCGGGCGGTCCGAAACCATGATGGTGAGCAAGGGCGAGGAGCTGTTCACCGGGGTGGTGCC
CATCCTGGTCGAGCTGGACGGCGACGTAAACGGCCACAAGTTCAGCGTGTCCGGCGAGGGCGAGGGCGAT
GCCACCTACGGCAAGCTGACCCTGAAGTTCATCTGCACCACCGGCAAGCTGCCCGTGCCCTGGCCCACCC
TCGTGACCACCTTCGGCTACGGCCTGCAGTGCTTCGCCCGCTACCCCGACCACATGAAGCAGCACGACTT
CTTCAAGTCCGCCATGCCCGAAGGCTACGTCCAGGAGCGCACCATCTTCTTCAAGGACGACGGCAACTAC
AAGACCCGCGCCGAGGTGAAGTTCGAGGGCGACACCCTGGTGAACCGCATCGAGCTGAAGGGTATCGACT
TCAAGGAGGACGGCAACATCCTGGGGCACAAGCTGGAGTACAACTACAACAGCCACAACGTCTATATCAT
GGCCGACAAGCAGAAGAACGGCATCAAGGTGAACTTCAAGATCCGCCACAACATCGAGGACGGCAGCGTG
CAGCTCGCCGACCACTACCAGCAGAACACCCCCATCGGCGACGGCCCCGTGCTGCTGCCCGACAACCACT
ACCTGAGCTACCAGTCCGCCCTGAGCAAAGACCCCAACGAGAAGCGCGATCACATGGTCCTGCTGGAGTT
CGTGACCGCCGCCGGGATCACTCTCGGCATGGACGAGCTGTACAAGTAGGATCGAATCGGAGCATGCGGT
ACCGGGAGATGGGGGAGGCTAACTGAAACACGGAAGGAGACAATACCGGAAGGAACCCGCGCTATGACGG
CAATAAAAAGACAGAATAAAACGCACGGGTGTTGGGTCGTTTGTTCATAAACGCGGGGTTCGGTCCCAGG
GCTGGCACTCTGTCGATACCCCACCGAGACCCCATTGGGACCAATACGCCCGCGTTTCTTCCTTTTCCCC
ACCCCAACCCCCAAGTTCGGGTGAAGGCCCAGGGCTCGCAGCCAACGTCGGGGCGGCAAGCCCTGCCATA
GCCACTACGGGTACGTTTAAACCTTCCGGAGTAGGTCGCGAATCGATACTAGTGTTTAAACTCGCTACCT
TAGGACCGTTATAGTTACAGATAACTTCGTATAATGTATGCTATACGAAGTTATGGCGACTTCGCTGCTG
CCCAAGGTTGCCGGGTGACGCACACCGTGGAAACGGATGAAGGCACGAACCCAGTTGACATAAGCCTGTT
CGGTTCGTAAACTGTAATGCAAGTAGCGTATGCGCTCACGCAACTGGTCCAGAACCTTGACCGAACGCAG
CGGTGGTAACGGCGCAGTGGCGGTTTTCATGGCTTGTTATGACTGTTTTTTTGTACAGTCTATGCCTCGG
GCATCCAAGCAGCAAGCGCGTTACGCCGTGGGTCGATGTTTGATGTTATGGAGCAGCAACGATGTTACGC
AGCAGCAACGATGTTACGCAGCAGGGCAGTCGCCCTAAAACAAAGTTAGGTGGCTCAAGTATGGGCATCA
TTCGCACATGTAGGCTCGGCCCTGACCAAGTCAAATCCATGCGGGCTGCTCTTGATCTTTTCGGTCGTGA
GTTCGGAGACGTAGCCACCTACTCCCAACATCAGCCGGACTCCGATTACCTCGGGAACTTGCTCCGTAGT
AAGACATTCATCGCGCTTGCTGCCTTCGACCAAGAAGCGGTTGTTGGCGCTCTCGCGGCTTACGTTCTGC
CCAAGTTTGAGCAGCCGCGTAGTGAGATCTATATCTATGATCTCGCAGTCTCCGGCGAGCACCGGAGGCA
GGGCATTGCCACCGCGCTCATCAATCTCCTCAAGCATGAGGCCAACGCGCTTGGTGCTTATGTGATCTAC
GTGCAAGCAGATTACGGTGACGATCCCGCAGTGGCTCTCTATACAAAGTTGGGCATACGGGAAGAAGTGA
TGCACTTTGATATCGACCCAAGTACCGCCACCTAACAATTCGTTCAAGCCGAGATCGGCTTCCCGGCCGC
GGAGTTGTTCGGTAAATTGTCACAACGCCGCGAATATAGTCTTTACATGCCCTTGGCCACGCCCCTCTTT
AATACGACGGGCAATTTGCACTTCAGAAAATGAAGAGTTTGCTTTAGCCATAACAAAAGTCCAGTATGCT
TTTTCACAGCATAACTGGACTGATTTCAGTTTACAACTATTCTGTCTAGTTTAAGACTTTATTGTCATAG
TTTAGATCTATTTTGTTCAGTTTAAGACTTTATTGTCCGCCCACACCCGCTTACGCAGGGCATCTGCGCA
TCCACAGGAAGAGCGACCCAAGTCAATCAGGGGATAACGCAGGAAAGAACATGTGAGCAAAAGGCCAGCA
AAAGGCCAGGAACCGTAAAAAGGCCGCGTTGCTGGCGTT
